Addgene plasmid #177949: CoV2-N-P199L
Purpose: Transient mammalian expression of codon optimized SARS-CoV-2 Nucleocapsid (P199L). Used for generating RNA packaging virus-like particles.
Depositing lab: Jennifer Doudna. Depositing organization: J. David Gladstone Institutes. Publication: Rapid assessment of SARS-CoV-2 evolved variants using virus-like particles. Syed AM, Taha TY, Tabata T, Chen IP, Ciling A, Khalid MM, Sreekumar B, Chen PY, Hayashi JM, Soczek KM, Ott M, Doudna JA. Science. 2021 Nov 4:eabl6184. doi: 10.1126/science.abl6184. PubMed 34735219.
Backbone
  Vector backbone: pcDNA3.1
  Vector type: Mammalian Expression
Growth in bacteria
  Bacterial resistance: Ampicillin, 100 μg/mL
  Growth temperature: 37°C
  Growth strain: DH5alpha
  Copy number: High Copy
Gene/Insert
  Gene/Insert name: SARS-CoV-2 Nucleocapsid (P199L)
  Species: Other
  Mutation: P199L
  Entrez Gene: N (a.k.a. GU280_gp10)
  Cloning method: Gibson Cloning
Terms and licenses: Academic/Nonprofit Terms; Industry Terms: Not Available to Industry
Depositor comments: Please visit https://www.biorxiv.org/content/10.1101/2021.08.05.455082v1 for bioRxv preprint.
How to cite: CoV2-N-P199L was a gift from Jennifer Doudna (Addgene plasmid # 177949 ; http://n2t.net/addgene:177949 ; RRID:Addgene_177949)
