[The description below was written by a language model from this plasmid's Addgene catalogue record and pLannotate feature annotations shown in this document.]
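Description:
CoV2-N-P199L is a mammalian expression plasmid built on the pcDNA3.1 backbone for transient production of the SARS-CoV-2 nucleocapsid (N) protein carrying the P199L substitution. It is about 6.7 kb and is propagated in E. coli through a high-copy ColE1/pUC-type origin with ampicillin selection from the β-lactamase gene. An f1 origin is also present. As is standard for this backbone, an SV40 early promoter drives a neomycin/kanamycin phosphotransferase gene terminated by an SV40 polyadenylation signal. This cassette could support G418 selection in mammalian cells, although the stated use is transient expression.

The payload is a codon-optimized N open reading frame, inserted by Gibson assembly, placed downstream of the human cytomegalovirus immediate-early enhancer and promoter and followed by the bovine growth hormone polyadenylation signal. A T7 promoter sits between the CMV promoter and the coding sequence, a usual pcDNA3.1 feature that can serve for in vitro transcription or as a sequencing primer site. No epitope tag or reporter is annotated on the insert. Several short fragment hits in the automated annotation (a truncated HIV-1 LTR piece overlapping the end of the CMV promoter, partial ble, lacI and bom segments, and lac promoter/operator elements) appear to be backbone remnants or similarity matches rather than functional parts.

N packages viral RNA into ribonucleoprotein and participates in virion assembly through its interaction with the membrane protein. According to the record, the plasmid is used to generate RNA-packaging SARS-CoV-2 virus-like particles. The associated work on evolved viral variants suggests it serves to test how the P199L change affects particle assembly or RNA delivery.
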