Features (pLannotate 1.2.2; 20 found; start..end, strand, type, name):
    121..500     +  enhancer       CMV enhancer: human cytomegalovirus immediate early enhancer
    501..704     +  promoter       CMV promoter: human cytomegalovirus (CMV) immediate early promoter
    700..733     +  LTR            5' LTR (truncated) (fragment): truncated 5' long terminal repeat (LTR) from HIV-1
    749..767     +  promoter       T7 promoter: promoter for bacteriophage T7 RNA polymerase
    838..2094    +  CDS            N: NCAP_SARS2 - Experimental evidence at protein level: Swiss-Prot protein existence level 1. Packages the positive strand viral genome RNA into a helical ribonucleocapsid (RNP) and plays a fundamental role during virion assembly through its interactions with the viral genome and membrane protein M. Plays an important role in enhancing the efficiency of subgenomic viral RNA transcription as well as viral replication (By similarity). May modulate transforming growth factor-beta signaling by binding host smad3 (By similarity). From Severe acute respiratory syndrome coronavirus 2 (2019-nCoV) (SARS-C
   2141..2365    +  polyA_signal   bGH poly(A) signal: bovine growth hormone polyadenylation signal
   2369..2390    +  promoter       SV40 promoter (fragment): SV40 enhancer and early promoter
   2411..2839    +  rep_origin     f1 ori (sequence partly withheld): f1 bacteriophage origin of replication; arrow indicates direction of (+) strand synthesis
   2853..3182    +  promoter       SV40 promoter: SV40 enhancer and early promoter
   3249..4040    +  CDS            neo: KKA2_KLEPN - Also known as kan, nptII. Experimental evidence at protein level: Swiss-Prot protein existence level 1. Resistance to kanamycin, neomycin, paromomycin, ribostamycin, butirosin and gentamicin B. From Klebsiella pneumoniae.
   4064..4222    +  CDS            ble (fragment): BLE_KLEPN - Experimental evidence at protein level: Swiss-Prot protein existence level 1. Binding protein with a strong affinity to the bleomycin family of antibiotics. Binds to CL990; an antimitotic-antibiotic compound. From Klebsiella pneumoniae.
   4217..4338    +  polyA_signal   SV40 poly(A) signal: SV40 polyadenylation signal
   4411..4427    -  protein_bind   lac operator: The lac repressor binds to the lac operator to inhibit transcription in E. coli. This inhibition can be relieved by adding lactose or isopropyl-β-D-thiogalactopyranoside (IPTG). lac repressor encoded by lacI
   4435..4465    -  promoter       lac promoter: promoter for the E. coli lac operon
   4480..4501    -  protein_bind   CAP binding site: CAP binding activates transcription in the presence of cAMP. E. coli catabolite activator protein
   4514..4606    -  CDS            lacI (fragment): lac repressor; lacI; The lac repressor binds to the lac operator to inhibit transcription in E. coli. This inhibition can be relieved by adding lactose or isopropyl-β-D-thiogalactopyranoside (IPTG).
   4789..5377    -  rep_origin     ori: high-copy-number ColE1/pMB1/pBR322/pUC origin of replication
   5548..6408    -  CDS            AmpR: β-lactamase; bla; confers resistance to ampicillin, carbenicillin, and related antibiotics
   6409..6513    -  promoter       AmpR promoter: bla
   6572..6624    -  misc_feature   bom (fragment): basis of mobility region from pBR322
>Addgene plasmid #177949 | CoV2-N-P199L | addgene full sequence | sequence record 348194 | Addgene NGS Result
AGTGCGCGAGCAAAATTTAAGCTACAACAAGGCAAGGCTTGACCGACAATTGCATGAAGAATCTGCTTAG
GGTTAGGCGTTTTGCGCTGCTTCGCGATGTACGGGCCAGATATACGCGTTGACATTGATTATTGACTAGT
TATTAATAGTAATCAATTACGGGGTCATTAGTTCATAGCCCATATATGGAGTTCCGCGTTACATAACTTA
CGGTAAATGGCCCGCCTGGCTGACCGCCCAACGACCCCCGCCCATTGACGTCAATAATGACGTATGTTCC
CATAGTAACGCCAATAGGGACTTTCCATTGACGTCAATGGGTGGAGTATTTACGGTAAACTGCCCACTTG
GCAGTACATCAAGTGTATCATATGCCAAGTACGCCCCCTATTGACGTCAATGACGGTAAATGGCCCGCCT
GGCATTATGCCCAGTACATGACCTTATGGGACTTTCCTACTTGGCAGTACATCTACGTATTAGTCATCGC
TATTACCATGGTGATGCGGTTTTGGCAGTACATCAATGGGCGTGGATAGCGGTTTGACTCACGGGGATTT
CCAAGTCTCCACCCCATTGACGTCAATGGGAGTTTGTTTTGGCACCAAAATCAACGGGACTTTCCAAAAT
GTCGTAACAACTCCGCCCCATTGACGCAAATGGGCGGTAGGCGTGTACGGTGGGAGGTCTATATAAGCAG
AGCTCTCTGGCTAACTAGAGAACCCACTGCTTACTGGCTTATCGAAATTAATACGACTCACTATAGGGAG
ACCCAAGCTGGCTAGCCTTCCATTTCAGGTGTCGTGAGGATCTATTTCCGGTGAATTCGCCGCCACCATG
AGCGACAACGGCCCCCAAAACCAACGGAATGCCCCTCGGATAACATTTGGTGGCCCTAGTGATTCCACAG
GAAGTAACCAAAACGGAGAACGGTCTGGAGCCCGCTCTAAACAGAGGCGACCACAGGGATTGCCAAATAA
CACAGCGTCATGGTTTACAGCCCTGACTCAACATGGAAAGGAGGACTTGAAATTTCCACGAGGACAGGGT
GTACCAATAAACACAAACAGTAGTCCAGACGATCAGATCGGGTATTATAGAAGGGCCACGAGACGCATCA
GAGGTGGAGATGGTAAAATGAAAGATCTCAGTCCGCGCTGGTACTTTTATTATTTGGGAACCGGCCCAGA
AGCGGGCCTCCCATATGGAGCCAATAAGGACGGGATTATATGGGTGGCTACAGAGGGAGCCCTCAATACG
CCAAAAGATCACATCGGAACAAGAAACCCTGCTAATAATGCCGCAATCGTGCTGCAGTTGCCTCAGGGGA
CGACGCTTCCTAAAGGCTTTTACGCAGAAGGATCACGCGGCGGCAGCCAAGCATCCTCAAGGTCTAGTTC
CAGAAGTCGAAACAGCTCCAGAAACTCCACACTGGGGTCCAGTAGGGGCACAAGTCCGGCGCGGATGGCG
GGCAACGGCGGAGACGCCGCACTCGCTCTGTTGCTCCTGGACCGGCTCAACCAACTTGAATCCAAGATGA
GTGGTAAGGGACAGCAGCAACAAGGTCAAACCGTAACCAAGAAAAGCGCTGCAGAAGCTTCTAAAAAACC
TCGACAAAAACGGACCGCTACGAAGGCATATAACGTTACTCAAGCCTTCGGGAGACGAGGGCCGGAGCAA
ACCCAGGGGAATTTTGGAGATCAGGAGCTCATCCGGCAAGGGACAGATTACAAACATTGGCCTCAAATCG
CTCAGTTCGCGCCGTCCGCAAGTGCTTTTTTCGGAATGTCTCGCATCGGTATGGAAGTAACACCATCCGG
GACATGGCTCACTTATACCGGCGCCATCAAGCTGGACGACAAAGATCCAAATTTCAAAGATCAGGTGATT
CTCTTGAATAAACACATAGACGCGTATAAGACGTTTCCACCCACCGAACCCAAGAAGGACAAAAAGAAAA
AAGCTGATGAAACACAAGCGTTGCCCCAGCGACAGAAGAAGCAGCAAACCGTCACCCTCCTGCCAGCCGC
TGATCTCGATGACTTCTCCAAGCAACTTCAACAGTCCATGAGCTCAGCCGATTCTACTCAGGCGTAACTC
GAGTCTAGAGGGCCCGTTTAAACCCGCTGATCAGCCTCGACTGTGCCTTCTAGTTGCCAGCCATCTGTTG
TTTGCCCCTCCCCCGTGCCTTCCTTGACCCTGGAAGGTGCCACTCCCACTGTCCTTTCCTAATAAAATGA
GGAAATTGCATCGCATTGTCTGAGTAGGTGTCATTCTATTCTGGGGGGTGGGGTGGGGCAGGACAGCAAG
GGGGAGGATTGGGAAGACAATAGCAGGCATGCTGGGGATGCGGTGGGCTCTATGGCTTCTGAGGCGGAAA
GAACCAGCTGGGGCTCTAGGGGGTATCCCC
[124 nt withheld, positions 2411-2534]
C
[91 nt withheld, positions 2536-2626]
A
[49 nt withheld, positions 2628-2676]
CCTTTGACGTTGGAGTCCACGTTCTTT
[37 nt withheld, positions 2704-2740]
ACCCTATCTCGGTCTATTCTTTTGATTTATAAGGGATTTTGCCGATTTCGGCCTATTGGTTAAAAAATGA
GCTGATTTAACAAAAATTTAACGCGAATTAATTCTGTGGAATGTGTGTCAGTTAGGGTGTGGAAAGTCCC
CAGGCTCCCCAGCAGGCAGAAGTATGCAAAGCATGCATCTCAATTAGTCAGCAACCAGGTGTGGAAAGTC
CCCAGGCTCCCCAGCAGGCAGAAGTATGCAAAGCATGCATCTCAATTAGTCAGCAACCATAGTCCCGCCC
CTAACTCCGCCCATCCCGCCCCTAACTCCGCCCAGTTCCGCCCATTCTCCGCCCCATGGCTGACTAATTT
TTTTTATTTATGCAGAGGCCGAGGCCGCCTCTGCCTCTGAGCTATTCCAGAAGTAGTGAGGAGGCTTTTT
TGGAGGCCTAGGCTTTTGCAAAAAGCTCCCGGGAGCTTGTATATCCATTTTCGGATCTGATCAAGAGACA
GGATGAGGATCGTTTCGCATGATTGAACAAGATGGATTGCACGCAGGTTCTCCGGCCGCTTGGGTGGAGA
GGCTATTCGGCTATGACTGGGCACAACAGACAATCGGCTGCTCTGATGCCGCCGTGTTCCGGCTGTCAGC
GCAGGGGCGCCCGGTTCTTTTTGTCAAGACCGACCTGTCCGGTGCCCTGAATGAACTGCAGGACGAGGCA
GCGCGGCTATCGTGGCTGGCCACGACGGGCGTTCCTTGCGCAGCTGTGCTCGACGTTGTCACTGAAGCGG
GAAGGGACTGGCTGCTATTGGGCGAAGTGCCGGGGCAGGATCTCCTGTCATCTCACCTTGCTCCTGCCGA
GAAAGTATCCATCATGGCTGATGCAATGCGGCGGCTGCATACGCTTGATCCGGCTACCTGCCCATTCGAC
CACCAAGCGAAACATCGCATCGAGCGAGCACGTACTCGGATGGAAGCCGGTCTTGTCGATCAGGATGATC
TGGACGAAGAGCATCAGGGGCTCGCGCCAGCCGAACTGTTCGCCAGGCTCAAGGCGCGCATGCCCGACGG
CGAGGATCTCGTCGTGACCCATGGCGATGCCTGCTTGCCGAATATCATGGTGGAAAATGGCCGCTTTTCT
GGATTCATCGACTGTGGCCGGCTGGGTGTGGCGGACCGCTATCAGGACATAGCGTTGGCTACCCGTGATA
TTGCTGAAGAGCTTGGCGGCGAATGGGCTGACCGCTTCCTCGTGCTTTACGGTATCGCCGCTCCCGATTC
GCAGCGCATCGCCTTCTATCGCCTTCTTGACGAGTTCTTCTGAGCGGGACTCTGGGGTTCGAAATGACCG
ACCAAGCGACGCCCAACCTGCCATCACGAGATTTCGATTCCACCGCCGCCTTCTATGAAAGGTTGGGCTT
CGGAATCGTTTTCCGGGACGCCGGCTGGATGATCCTCCAGCGCGGGGATCTCATGCTGGAGTTCTTCGCC
CACCCCAACTTGTTTATTGCAGCTTATAATGGTTACAAATAAAGCAATAGCATCACAAATTTCACAAATA
AAGCATTTTTTTCACTGCATTCTAGTTGTGGTTTGTCCAAACTCATCAATGTATCTTATCATGTCTGTAT
ACCGTCGACCTCTAGCTAGAGCTTGGCGTAATCATGGTCATAGCTGTTTCCTGTGTGAAATTGTTATCCG
CTCACAATTCCACACAACATACGAGCCGGAAGCATAAAGTGTAAAGCCTGGGGTGCCTAATGAGTGAGCT
AACTCACATTAATTGCGTTGCGCTCACTGCCCGCTTTCCAGTCGGGAAACCTGTCGTGCCAGCTGCATTA
ATGAATCGGCCAACGCGCGGGGAGAGGCGGTTTGCGTATTGGGCGCTCTTCCGCTTCCTCGCTCACTGAC
TCGCTGCGCTCGGTCGTTCGGCTGCGGCGAGCGGTATCAGCTCACTCAAAGGCGGTAATACGGTTATCCA
CAGAATCAGGGGATAACGCAGGAAAGAACATGTGAGCAAAAGGCCAGCAAAAGGCCAGGAACCGTAAAAA
GGCCGCGTTGCTGGCGTTTTTCCATAGGCTCCGCCCCCCTGACGAGCATCACAAAAATCGACGCTCAAGT
CAGAGGTGGCGAAACCCGACAGGACTATAAAGATACCAGGCGTTTCCCCCTGGAAGCTCCCTCGTGCGCT
CTCCTGTTCCGACCCTGCCGCTTACCGGATACCTGTCCGCCTTTCTCCCTTCGGGAAGCGTGGCGCTTTC
TCATAGCTCACGCTGTAGGTATCTCAGTTCGGTGTAGGTCGTTCGCTCCAAGCTGGGCTGTGTGCACGAA
CCCCCCGTTCAGCCCGACCGCTGCGCCTTATCCGGTAACTATCGTCTTGAGTCCAACCCGGTAAGACACG
ACTTATCGCCACTGGCAGCAGCCACTGGTAACAGGATTAGCAGAGCGAGGTATGTAGGCGGTGCTACAGA
GTTCTTGAAGTGGTGGCCTAACTACGGCTACACTAGAAGAACAGTATTTGGTATCTGCGCTCTGCTGAAG
CCAGTTACCTTCGGAAAAAGAGTTGGTAGCTCTTGATCCGGCAAACAAACCACCGCTGGTAGCGGTGGTT
TTTTTGTTTGCAAGCAGCAGATTACGCGCAGAAAAAAAGGATCTCAAGAAGATCCTTTGATCTTTTCTAC
GGGGTCTGACGCTCAGTGGAACGAAAACTCACGTTAAGGGATTTTGGTCATGAGATTATCAAAAAGGATC
TTCACCTAGATCCTTTTAAATTAAAAATGAAGTTTTAAATCAATCTAAAGTATATATGAGTAAACTTGGT
CTGACAGTTACCAATGCTTAATCAGTGAGGCACCTATCTCAGCGATCTGTCTATTTCGTTCATCCATAGT
TGCCTGACTCCCCGTCGTGTAGATAACTACGATACGGGAGGGCTTACCATCTGGCCCCAGTGCTGCAATG
ATACCGCGAGACCCACGCTCACCGGCTCCAGATTTATCAGCAATAAACCAGCCAGCCGGAAGGGCCGAGC
GCAGAAGTGGTCCTGCAACTTTATCCGCCTCCATCCAGTCTATTAATTGTTGCCGGGAAGCTAGAGTAAG
TAGTTCGCCAGTTAATAGTTTGCGCAACGTTGTTGCCATTGCTACAGGCATCGTGGTGTCACGCTCGTCG
TTTGGTATGGCTTCATTCAGCTCCGGTTCCCAACGATCAAGGCGAGTTACATGATCCCCCATGTTGTGCA
AAAAAGCGGTTAGCTCCTTCGGTCCTCCGATCGTTGTCAGAAGTAAGTTGGCCGCAGTGTTATCACTCAT
GGTTATGGCAGCACTGCATAATTCTCTTACTGTCATGCCATCCGTAAGATGCTTTTCTGTGACTGGTGAG
TACTCAACCAAGTCATTCTGAGAATAGTGTATGCGGCGACCGAGTTGCTCTTGCCCGGCGTCAATACGGG
ATAATACCGCGCCACATAGCAGAACTTTAAAAGTGCTCATCATTGGAAAACGTTCTTCGGGGCGAAAACT
CTCAAGGATCTTACCGCTGTTGAGATCCAGTTCGATGTAACCCACTCGTGCACCCAACTGATCTTCAGCA
TCTTTTACTTTCACCAGCGTTTCTGGGTGAGCAAAAACAGGAAGGCAAAATGCCGCAAAAAAGGGAATAA
GGGCGACACGGAAATGTTGAATACTCATACTCTTCCTTTTTCAATATTATTGAAGCATTTATCAGGGTTA
TTGTCTCATGAGCGGATACATATTTGAATGTATTTAGAAAAATAAACAAATAGGGGTTCCGCGCACATTT
CCCCGAAAAGTGCCACCTGACGTCGACGGATCGGGAGATCTCCCGATCCCCTATGGTGCACTCTCAGTAC
AATCTGCTCTGATGCCGCATAGTTAAGCCAGTATCTGCTCCCTGCTTGTGTGTTGGAGGTCGCTGAGT
